>Addgene plasmid #106709 | gh46 | addgene full sequence | sequence record 220793 | Addgene Assembled Full Sequence
CTAAATTGTAAGCGTTAATATTTTGTTAAAATTCGCGTTAAATTTTTGTTAAATCAGCTCATTTTTTAAC
CAATAGGCCGAAATCGGCAAAATCCCTTATAAATCAAAAGAATAGACCGAGATAGGGTTGAGTGGCCGCT
ACAGGGCGCTCCCATTCGCCATTCAGGCTGCGCAACTGTTGGGAAGGGCGTTTCGGTGCGGGCCTCTTCG
CTATTACGCCAGCTGGCGAAAGGGGGATGTGCTGCAAGGCGATTAAGTTGGGTAACGCCAGGGTTTTCCC
AGTCACGACGTTGTAAAACGACGGCCAGTGAGCGCGACGTAATACGACTCACTATAGGGCGAATTGGCGG
AAGGCCGTCAAGGCCACGTGTCTTGTCCAGAGCTCGATATCGAATTCGAGGGCCTATTTCCCATGATTCC
TTCATATTTGCATATACGATACAAGGCTGTTAGAGAGATAATTGGAATTAATTTGACTGTAAACACAAAG
ATATTAGTACAAAATACGTGACGTAGAAAGTAATAATTTCTTGGGTAGTTTGCAGTTTTAAAATTATGTT
TTAAAATGGACTATCATATGCTTACCGTAACTTGAAAGTATTTCGATTTCTTGGCTTTATATATCTTGTG
GAAAGGACGAAACACCGCTAGTGTACAGCAGCCTCGGGTTTTAGAGCTAGAAATAGCAAGTTAAAATAAG
GCTAGTCCGTTATCAACTTGAAAAAGTGGCACCGAGTCGGTGCTTTTTTTGGTACCTGGAGCACAAGACT
GGCCTCATGGGCCTTCCGCTCACTGCCCGCTTTCCAGTCGGGAAACCTGTCGTGCCAGCTGCATTAACAT
GGTCATAGCTGTTTCCTTGCGTATTGGGCGCTCTCCGCTTCCTCGCTCACTGACTCGCTGCGCTCGGTCG
TTCGGGTAAAGCCTGGGGTGCCTAATGAGCAAAAGGCCAGCAAAAGGCCAGGAACCGTAAAAAGGCCGCG
TTGCTGGCGTTTTTCCATAGGCTCCGCCCCCCTGACGAGCATCACAAAAATCGACGCTCAAGTCAGAGGT
GGCGAAACCCGACAGGACTATAAAGATACCAGGCGTTTCCCCCTGGAAGCTCCCTCGTGCGCTCTCCTGT
TCCGACCCTGCCGCTTACCGGATACCTGTCCGCCTTTCTCCCTTCGGGAAGCGTGGCGCTTTCTCATAGC
TCACGCTGTAGGTATCTCAGTTCGGTGTAGGTCGTTCGCTCCAAGCTGGGCTGTGTGCACGAACCCCCCG
TTCAGCCCGACCGCTGCGCCTTATCCGGTAACTATCGTCTTGAGTCCAACCCGGTAAGACACGACTTATC
GCCACTGGCAGCAGCCACTGGTAACAGGATTAGCAGAGCGAGGTATGTAGGCGGTGCTACAGAGTTCTTG
AAGTGGTGGCCTAACTACGGCTACACTAGAAGAACAGTATTTGGTATCTGCGCTCTGCTGAAGCCAGTTA
CCTTCGGAAAAAGAGTTGGTAGCTCTTGATCCGGCAAACAAACCACCGCTGGTAGCGGTGGTTTTTTTGT
TTGCAAGCAGCAGATTACGCGCAGAAAAAAAGGATCTCAAGAAGATCCTTTGATCTTTTCTACGGGGTCT
GACGCTCAGTGGAACGAAAACTCACGTTAAGGGATTTTGGTCATGAGATTATCAAAAAGGATCTTCACCT
AGATCCTTTTAAATTAAAAATGAAGTTTTAAATCAATCTAAAGTATATATGAGTAAACTTGGTCTGACAG
TTACCAATGCTTAATCAGTGAGGCACCTATCTCAGCGATCTGTCTATTTCGTTCATCCATAGTTGCCTGA
CTCCCCGTCGTGTAGATAACTACGATACGGGAGGGCTTACCATCTGGCCCCAGTGCTGCAATGATACCGC
GAGAACCACGCTCACCGGCTCCAGATTTATCAGCAATAAACCAGCCAGCCGGAAGGGCCGAGCGCAGAAG
TGGTCCTGCAACTTTATCCGCCTCCATCCAGTCTATTAATTGTTGCCGGGAAGCTAGAGTAAGTAGTTCG
CCAGTTAATAGTTTGCGCAACGTTGTTGCCATTGCTACAGGCATCGTGGTGTCACGCTCGTCGTTTGGTA
TGGCTTCATTCAGCTCCGGTTCCCAACGATCAAGGCGAGTTACATGATCCCCCATGTTGTGCAAAAAAGC
GGTTAGCTCCTTCGGTCCTCCGATCGTTGTCAGAAGTAAGTTGGCCGCAGTGTTATCACTCATGGTTATG
GCAGCACTGCATAATTCTCTTACTGTCATGCCATCCGTAAGATGCTTTTCTGTGACTGGTGAGTACTCAA
CCAAGTCATTCTGAGAATAGTGTATGCGGCGACCGAGTTGCTCTTGCCCGGCGTCAATACGGGATAATAC
CGCGCCACATAGCAGAACTTTAAAAGTGCTCATCATTGGAAAACGTTCTTCGGGGCGAAAACTCTCAAGG
ATCTTACCGCTGTTGAGATCCAGTTCGATGTAACCCACTCGTGCACCCAACTGATCTTCAGCATCTTTTA
CTTTCACCAGCGTTTCTGGGTGAGCAAAAACAGGAAGGCAAAATGCCGCAAAAAAGGGAATAAGGGCGAC
ACGGAAATGTTGAATACTCATACTCTTCCTTTTTCAATATTATTGAAGCATTTATCAGGGTTATTGTCTC
ATGAGCGGATACATATTTGAATGTATTTAGAAAAATAAACAAATAGGGGTTCCGCGCACATTTCCCCGAA
AAGTGCCAC
Features (pLannotate 1.2.2; 10 found; start..end, strand, type, name):
      3..134     -  rep_origin     M13 ori (fragment): M13 bacteriophage origin of replication; arrow indicates direction of (+) strand synthesis
    155..311     -  CDS            lacZα (fragment): LacZα fragment of β-galactosidase; lacZ fragment
    320..338     +  promoter       T7 promoter: promoter for bacteriophage T7 RNA polymerase
    398..638     +  promoter       U6 promoter: RNA polymerase III promoter for human U6 snRNA
    668..743     +  misc_RNA       gRNA scaffold: guide RNA scaffold for the Streptococcus pyogenes CRISPR/Cas9 system
    790..837     -  CDS            lacI (fragment): lac repressor; lacI; The lac repressor binds to the lac operator to inhibit transcription in E. coli. This inhibition can be relieved by adding lactose or isopropyl-β-D-thiogalactopyranoside (IPTG).
    874..914     -  rep_origin     RSF ori (fragment): Plasmids containing the RSF 1030 origin of replication can be propagated in E. coli cells that contain additional plasmids with compatible origins.
    992..1580    -  rep_origin     ori: high-copy-number ColE1/pMB1/pBR322/pUC origin of replication
   1751..2611    -  CDS            AmpR: β-lactamase; bla; confers resistance to ampicillin, carbenicillin, and related antibiotics
   2612..2716    -  promoter       AmpR promoter: bla
