[The description below was written by a language model from this plasmid's Addgene catalogue record and pLannotate feature annotations shown in this document.]
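Description:
gh46 is a small (about 2.7 kb) mammalian guide RNA expression plasmid built on the EPB104 backbone, carrying a single CRISPR guide directed against human ST6GALNAC5 (also known as SIAT7E or ST6GalNAcV), a sialyltransferase gene. It is propagated in E. coli as a high-copy plasmid through a ColE1/pUC-type origin and is selected with ampicillin via a β-lactamase gene driven by its own bla promoter. No mammalian selection marker or reporter appears in the feature table.

The functional cassette consists of a human U6 RNA polymerase III promoter followed by a short gap that accommodates the 20-nucleotide targeting spacer, and then the Streptococcus pyogenes Cas9 gRNA scaffold. Transcription from U6 therefore yields a complete single guide RNA that directs SpCas9 to the ST6GALNAC5 locus. The plasmid does not encode Cas9, so the nuclease must be supplied separately, for example from a co-transfected plasmid or a Cas9-expressing cell line. A T7 promoter lies upstream of the U6 promoter and coincides with the listed sequencing primer site. The remaining annotations (fragments of an M13 origin, lacZα, lacI and an RSF origin) are partial matches that most likely represent remnants of the parental cloning vector rather than working elements. The insert was introduced by restriction cloning, but the sites used are not recorded.

The construct belongs to a validated gRNA library covering the human glycosyltransferase genes. Its recorded purpose is expression of the ST6GALNAC5-targeting guide, which supports Cas9-mediated disruption of this gene in human cells for studies of glycosylation.
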