Addgene plasmid #106709: gh46
Purpose: expression of gRNA targeting ST6GALNAC5
Depositing lab: Eric-Paul Bennett. Depositing organization: University of Copenhagen. Publication: A validated gRNA library for CRISPR/Cas9 targeting of the human glycosyltransferase genome. Narimatsu Y, Joshi HJ, Zhang Y, Gomes C, Chen YH, Lorenzetti F, Furukawa S, Schjoldager K, Hansen L, Clausen H, Bennett EP, Wandall HH. Glycobiology. 2018 Jan 5. pii: 4791732. doi: 10.1093/glycob/cwx101. PubMed 29315387.
Backbone
  Vector backbone: EPB104
  Backbone manufacturer: Eric-Paul Bennett (Addgene plasmid # 68369)
  Backbone size w/o insert (bp): 2376
  Vector type: Mammalian Expression
Growth in bacteria
  Bacterial resistance: Ampicillin, 100 μg/mL
  Growth temperature: 37°C
  Growth strain: DH5alpha
  Copy number: High Copy
Gene/Insert
  Gene/Insert name: ST6GALNAC5
  gRNA/shRNA sequence: CTAGTGTACAGCAGCCTCGG
  Species: H. sapiens (human)
  Entrez Gene: ST6GALNAC5 (a.k.a. SIAT7E, MGC3184, ST6GalNAcV)
  Cloning method: Restriction Enzyme; 5′ cloning site unknown (unknown if destroyed); 3′ cloning site unknown (unknown if destroyed)
  Sequencing primers: 5′ T7NP
Terms and licenses: Academic/Nonprofit Terms; Industry Terms: Not Available to Industry
How to cite: gh46 was a gift from Eric-Paul Bennett (Addgene plasmid # 106709 ; http://n2t.net/addgene:106709 ; RRID:Addgene_106709)
