>Addgene plasmid #106709 | gh46 | addgene partial sequence | sequence record 220794 | hU6-F
GGAATTAATTTGACTGTAAACACAAAGATATTAGTACAAAATACGTGACGTAGAAAGTAATAATTTCTTG
GGTAGTTTGCAGTTTTAAAATTATGTTTTAAAATGGACTATCATATGCTTACCGTAACTTGAAAGTATTT
CGATTTCTTGGCTTTATATATCTTGTGGAAAGGACGAAACACCGCTAGTGTACAGCAGCCTCGGGTTTTA
GAGCTAGAAATAGCAAGTTAAAATAAGGCTAGTCCGTTATCAACTTGAAAAAGTGGCACCGAGTCGGTGC
TTTTTTTGGTACCTGGAGCACAAGACTGGCCTCATGGGCCTTCCGCTCACTGCCCGCTTTCCAGTCGGGA
AACCTGTCGTGCCAGCTGCATTAACATGGTCATAGCTGTTTCCTTGCGTATTGGGCGCTCTCCGCTTCCT
CGCTCACTGACTCGCTGCGCTCGGTCGTTCGGGTAAAGCCTGGGGTGCCTAATGAGCAAAAGGCCAGCAA
AAGGCCAGGAACCGTAAAAAGGCCGCGTTGCTGGCGTTTTTCCATAGGCTCCGCCCCCCTGACGAGCATC
ACAAAAATCGACGCTCAAGTCAGAGGTGGCGAAACCCGACAGGACTATAAAGATACCAGGCGTTTCCCCC
TGGAAGCTCCCTCGTGCGCTCTCCTGTTCCGACCCTGCCGCTTACCGGATACCTGTCCGCCTTTCTCCCT
TCGGGAAGCGTGGCGCTTTCTCATAGCTCACGCTGTAGGTATCTCAGTTCGGTGTAGGTCGTTCGCTCCA
AGCTGGGCTGTGTGCACGAACCCCCCGTTCAGCCCGACCGCTGCGCCTTATCCGGTAACTATCGTCTTGA
GTCCAACCCGGTAAGACACGACTTATCGCCACTGGCAGCAGCCACTGGTAACAGGATTAGCA
